>Addgene plasmid #78064 | FASTKD3 gRNA (BRDN0001146235) | addgene full sequence | sequence record 188918 | Addgene Assembled Sequence
CCCGGGTGCAAAGATGGATAAAGTTTTAAACAGAGAGGAATCTTTGCAGCTAATGGACCTTCTAGGTCTT
GAAAGGAGTGGGAATTGGCTCCGGTGCCCGTCAGTGGGCAGAGCGCACATCGCCCACAGTCCCCGAGAAG
TTGGGGGGAGGGGTCGGCAATTGATCCGGTGCCTAGAGAAGGTGGCGCGGGGTAAACTGGGAAAGTGATG
TCGTGTACTGGCTCCGCCTTTTTCCCGAGGGTGGGGGAGAACCGTATATAAGTGCAGTAGTCGCCGTGAA
CGTTCTTTTTCGCAACGGGTTTGCCGCCAGAACACAGGTAAGTGCCGTGTGTGGTTCCCGCGGGCCTGGC
CTCTTTACGGGTTATGGCCCTTGCGTGCCTTGAATTACTTCCACCTGGCTGCAGTACGTGATTCTTGATC
CCGAGCTTCGGGTTGGAAGTGGGTGGGAGAGTTCGAGGCCTTGCGCTTAAGGAGCCCCTTCGCCTCGTGC
TTGAGTTGAGGCCTGGCCTGGGCGCTGGGGCCGCCGCGTGCGAATCTGGTGGCACCTTCGCGCCTGTCTC
GCTGCTTTCGATAAGTCTCTAGCCATTTAAAATTTTTGATGACCTGCTGCGACGCTTTTTTTCTGGCAAG
ATAGTCTTGTAAATGCGGGCCAAGATCTGCACACTGGTATTTCGGTTTTTGGGGCCGCGGGCGGCGACGG
GGCCCGTGCGTCCCAGCGCACATGTTCGGCGAGGCGGGGCCTGCGAGCGCGGCCACCGAGAATCGGACGG
GGGTAGTCTCAAGCTGGCCGGCCTGCTCTGGTGCCTGGCCTCGCGCCGCCGTGTATCGCCCCGCCCTGGG
CGGCAAGGCTGGCCCGGTCGGCACCAGTTGCGTGAGCGGAAAGATGGCCGCTTCCCGGCCCTGCTGCAGG
GAGCTCAAAATGGAGGACGCGGCGCTCGGGAGAGCGGGCGGGTGAGTCACCCACACAAAGGAAAAGGGCC
TTTCCGTCCTCAGCCGTCGCTTCATGTGACTCCACGGAGTACCGGGCGCCGTCCAGGCACCTCGATTAGT
TCTCGAGCTTTTGGAGTACGTCGTCTTTAGGTTGGGGGGAGGGGTTTTATGCGATGGAGTTTCCCCACAC
TGAGTGGGTGGAGACTGAAGTTAGGCCAGCTTGGCACTTGATGTAATTCTCCTTGGAATTTGCCCTTTTT
GAGTTTGGATCTTGGTTCATTCTCAAGCCTCAGACAGTGGTTCAAAGTTTTTTTCTTCCATTTCAGGTGT
CGTGACGTACGGCCACCATGACCGAGTACAAGCCCACGGTGCGCCTCGCCACCCGCGACGACGTCCCCAG
GGCCGTACGCACCCTCGCCGCCGCGTTCGCCGACTACCCCGCCACGCGCCACACCGTCGATCCGGACCGC
CACATCGAGCGGGTCACCGAGCTGCAAGAACTCTTCCTCACGCGCGTCGGGCTCGACATCGGCAAGGTGT
GGGTCGCGGACGACGGCGCCGCCGTGGCGGTCTGGACCACGCCGGAGAGCGTCGAAGCGGGGGCGGTGTT
CGCCGAGATCGGCCCGCGCATGGCCGAGTTGAGCGGTTCCCGGCTGGCCGCGCAGCAACAGATGGAAGGC
CTCCTGGCGCCGCACCGGCCCAAGGAGCCCGCGTGGTTCCTGGCCACCGTCGGAGTCTCGCCCGACCACC
AGGGCAAGGGTCTGGGCAGCGCCGTCGTGCTCCCCGGAGTGGAGGCGGCCGAGCGCGCCGGGGTGCCCGC
CTTCCTGGAGACCTCCGCGCCCCGCAACCTCCCCTTCTACGAGCGGCTCGGCTTCACCGTCACCGCCGAC
GTCGAGGTGCCCGAAGGACCGCGCACCTGGTGCATGACCCGCAAGCCCGGTGCCTGAACGCGTTAAGTCG
ACAATCAACCTCTGGATTACAAAATTTGTGAAAGATTGACTGGTATTCTTAACTATGTTGCTCCTTTTAC
GCTATGTGGATACGCTGCTTTAATGCCTTTGTATCATGCTATTGCTTCCCGTATGGCTTTCATTTTCTCC
TCCTTGTATAAATCCTGGTTGCTGTCTCTTTATGAGGAGTTGTGGCCCGTTGTCAGGCAACGTGGCGTGG
TGTGCACTGTGTTTGCTGACGCAACCCCCACTGGTTGGGGCATTGCCACCACCTGTCAGCTCCTTTCCGG
GACTTTCGCTTTCCCCCTCCCTATTGCCACGGCGGAACTCATCGCCGCCTGCCTTGCCCGCTGCTGGACA
GGGGCTCGGCTGTTGGGCACTGACAATTCCGTGGTGTTGTCGGGGAAATCATCGTCCTTTCCTTGGCTGC
TCGCCTGTGTTGCCACCTGGATTCTGCGCGGGACGTCCTTCTGCTACGTCCCTTCGGCCCTCAATCCAGC
GGACCTTCCTTCCCGCGGCCTGCTGCCGGCTCTGCGGCCTCTTCCGCGTCTTCGCCTTCGCCCTCAGACG
AGTCGGATCTCCCTTTGGGCCGCCTCCCCGCGTCGACTTTAAGACCAATGACTTACAAGGCAGCTGTAGA
TCTTAGCCACTTTTTAAAAGAAAAGGGGGGACTGGAAGGGCTAATTCACTCCCAACGAAGACAAGATCTG
CTTTTTGCTTGTACTGGGTCTCTCTGGTTAGACCAGATCTGAGCCTGGGAGCTCTCTGGCTAACTAGGGA
ACCCACTGCTTAAGCCTCAATAAAGCTTGCCTTGAGTGCTTCAAGTAGTGTGTGCCCGTCTGTTGTGTGA
CTCTGGTAACTAGAGATCCCTCAGACCCTTTTAGTCAGTGTGGAAAATCTCTAGCAGTACGTATAGTAGT
TCATGTCATCTTATTATTCAGTATTTATAACTTGCAAAGAAATGAATATCAGAGAGTGAGAGGAACTTGT
TTATTGCAGCTTATAATGGTTACAAATAAAGCAATAGCATCACAAATTTCACAAATAAAGCATTTTTTTC
ACTGCATTCTAGTTGTGGTTTGTCCAAACTCATCAATGTATCTTATCATGTCTGGCTCTAGCTATCCCGC
CCCTAACTCCGCCCATCCCGCCCCTAACTCCGCCCAGTTCCGCCCATTCTCCGCCCCATGGCTGACTAAT
TTTTTTTATTTATGCAGAGGCCGAGGCCGCCTCGGCCTCTGAGCTATTCCAGAAGTAGTGAGGAGGCTTT
TTTGGAGGCCTAGGGACGTACCCAATTCGCCCTATAGTGAGTCGTATTACGCGCGCTCACTGGCCGTCGT
TTTACAACGTCGTGACTGGGAAAACCCTGGCGTTACCCAACTTAATCGCCTTGCAGCACATCCCCCTTTC
GCCAGCTGGCGTAATAGCGAAGAGGCCCGCACCGATCGCCCTTCCCAACAGTTGCGCAGCCTGAATGGCG
AATGGG
[124 nt withheld, positions 3367-3490]
C
[91 nt withheld, positions 3492-3582]
A
[49 nt withheld, positions 3584-3632]
CCTTTGACGTTGGAGTCCACGTTCTTT
[37 nt withheld, positions 3660-3696]
ACCCTATCTCGGTCTATTCTTTTGATTTATAAGGGATTTTGCCGATTTCGGCCTATTGGTTAAAAAATGA
GCTGATTTAACAAAAATTTAACGCGAATTTTAACAAAATATTAACGCTTACAATTTAGGTGGCACTTTTC
GGGGAAATGTGCGCGGAACCCCTATTTGTTTATTTTTCTAAATACATTCAAATATGTATCCGCTCATGAG
ACAATAACCCTGATAAATGCTTCAATAATATTGAAAAAGGAAGAGTATGAGTATTCAACATTTCCGTGTC
GCCCTTATTCCCTTTTTTGCGGCATTTTGCCTTCCTGTTTTTGCTCACCCAGAAACGCTGGTGAAAGTAA
AAGATGCTGAAGATCAGTTGGGTGCACGAGTGGGTTACATCGAACTGGATCTCAACAGCGGTAAGATCCT
TGAGAGTTTTCGCCCCGAAGAACGTTTTCCAATGATGAGCACTTTTAAAGTTCTGCTATGTGGCGCGGTA
TTATCCCGTATTGACGCCGGGCAAGAGCAACTCGGTCGCCGCATACACTATTCTCAGAATGACTTGGTTG
AGTACTCACCAGTCACAGAAAAGCATCTTACGGATGGCATGACAGTAAGAGAATTATGCAGTGCTGCCAT
AACCATGAGTGATAACACTGCGGCCAACTTACTTCTGACAACGATCGGAGGACCGAAGGAGCTAACCGCT
TTTTTGCACAACATGGGGGATCATGTAACTCGCCTTGATCGTTGGGAACCGGAGCTGAATGAAGCCATAC
CAAACGACGAGCGTGACACCACGATGCCTGTAGCAATGGCAACAACGTTGCGCAAACTATTAACTGGCGA
ACTACTTACTCTAGCTTCCCGGCAACAATTAATAGACTGGATGGAGGCGGATAAAGTTGCAGGACCACTT
CTGCGCTCGGCCCTTCCGGCTGGCTGGTTTATTGCTGATAAATCTGGAGCCGGTGAGCGTGGGTCTCGCG
GTATCATTGCAGCACTGGGGCCAGATGGTAAGCCCTCCCGTATCGTAGTTATCTACACGACGGGGAGTCA
GGCAACTATGGATGAACGAAATAGACAGATCGCTGAGATAGGTGCCTCACTGATTAAGCATTGGTAACTG
TCAGACCAAGTTTACTCATATATACTTTAGATTGATTTAAAACTTCATTTTTAATTTAAAAGGATCTAGG
TGAAGATCCTTTTTGATAATCTCATGACCAAAATCCCTTAACGTGAGTTTTCGTTCCACTGAGCGTCAGA
CCCCGTAGAAAAGATCAAAGGATCTTCTTGAGATCCTTTTTTTCTGCGCGTAATCTGCTGCTTGCAAACA
AAAAAACCACCGCTACCAGCGGTGGTTTGTTTGCCGGATCAAGAGCTACCAACTCTTTTTCCGAAGGTAA
CTGGCTTCAGCAGAGCGCAGATACCAAATACTGTTCTTCTAGTGTAGCCGTAGTTAGGCCACCACTTCAA
GAACTCTGTAGCACCGCCTACATACCTCGCTCTGCTAATCCTGTTACCAGTGGCTGCTGCCAGTGGCGAT
AAGTCGTGTCTTACCGGGTTGGACTCAAGACGATAGTTACCGGATAAGGCGCAGCGGTCGGGCTGAACGG
GGGGTTCGTGCACACAGCCCAGCTTGGAGCGAACGACCTACACCGAACTGAGATACCTACAGCGTGAGCT
ATGAGAAAGCGCCACGCTTCCCGAAGGGAGAAAGGCGGACAGGTATCCGGTAAGCGGCAGGGTCGGAACA
GGAGAGCGCACGAGGGAGCTTCCAGGGGGAAACGCCTGGTATCTTTATAGTCCTGTCGGGTTTCGCCACC
TCTGACTTGAGCGTCGATTTTTGTGATGCTCGTCAGGGGGGCGGAGCCTATGGAAAAACGCCAGCAACGC
GGCCTTTTTACGGTTCCTGGCCTTTTGCTGGCCTTTTGCTCACATGTTCTTTCCTGCGTTATCCCCTGAT
TCTGTGGATAACCGTATTACCGCCTTTGAGTGAGCTGATACCGCTCGCCGCAGCCGAACGACCGAGCGCA
GCGAGTCAGTGAGCGAGGAAGCGGAAGAGCGCCCAATACGCAAACCGCCTCTCCCCGCGCGTTGGCCGAT
TCATTAATGCAGCTGGCACGACAGGTTTCCCGACTGGAAAGCGGGCAGTGAGCGCAACGCAATTAATGTG
AGTTAGCTCACTCATTAGGCACCCCAGGCTTTACACTTTATGCTTCCGGCTCGTATGTTGTGTGGAATTG
TGAGCGGATAACAATTTCACACAGGAAACAGCTATGACCATGATTACGCCAAGCGCGCAATTAACCCTCA
CTAAAGGGAACAAAAGCTGGAGCTGCAAGCTTAATGTAGTCTTATGCAATACTCTTGTAGTCTTGCAACA
TGGTAACGATGAGTTAGCAACATGCCTTACAAGGAGAGAAAAAGCACCGTGCATGCCGATTGGTGGAAGT
AAGGTGGTACGATCGTGCCTTATTAGGAAGGCAACAGACGGGTCTGACATGGATTGGACGAACCACTGAA
TTGCCGCATTGCAGAGATATTGTATTTAAGTGCCTAGCTCGATACATAAACGGGTCTCTCTGGTTAGACC
AGATCTGAGCCTGGGAGCTCTCTGGCTAACTAGGGAACCCACTGCTTAAGCCTCAATAAAGCTTGCCTTG
AGTGCTTCAAGTAGTGTGTGCCCGTCTGTTGTGTGACTCTGGTAACTAGAGATCCCTCAGACCCTTTTAG
TCAGTGTGGAAAATCTCTAGCAGTGGCGCCCGAACAGGGACTTGAAAGCGAAAGGGAAACCAGAGGAGCT
CTCTCGACGCAGGACTCGGCTTGCTGAAGCGCGCACGGCAAGAGGCGAGGGGCGGCGACTGGTGAGTACG
CCAAAAATTTTGACTAGCGGAGGCTAGAAGGAGAGAGATGGGTGCGAGAGCGTCAGTATTAAGCGGGGGA
GAATTAGATCGCGATGGGAAAAAATTCGGTTAAGGCCAGGGGGAAAGAAAAAATATAAATTAAAACATAT
AGTATGGGCAAGCAGGGAGCTAGAACGATTCGCAGTTAATCCTGGCCTGTTAGAAACATCAGAAGGCTGT
AGACAAATACTGGGACAGCTACAACCATCCCTTCAGACAGGATCAGAAGAACTTAGATCATTATATAATA
CAGTAGCAACCCTCTATTGTGTGCATCAAAGGATAGAGATAAAAGACACCAAGGAAGCTTTAGACAAGAT
AGAGGAAGAGCAAAACAAAAGTAAGACCACCGCACAGCAAGCGGCCGCTGATCTTCAGACCTGGAGGAGG
AGATATGAGGGACAATTGGAGAAGTGAATTATATAAATATAAAGTAGTAAAAATTGAACCATTAGGAGTA
GCACCCACCAAGGCAAAGAGAAGAGTGGTGCAGAGAGAAAAAAGAGCAGTGGGAATAGGAGCTTTGTTCC
TTGGGTTCTTGGGAGCAGCAGGAAGCACTATGGGCGCAGCGTCAATGACGCTGACGGTACAGGCCAGACA
ATTATTGTCTGGTATAGTGCAGCAGCAGAACAATTTGCTGAGGGCTATTGAGGCGCAACAGCATCTGTTG
CAACTCACAGTCTGGGGCATCAAGCAGCTCCAGGCAAGAATCCTGGCTGTGGAAAGATACCTAAAGGATC
AACAGCTCCTGGGGATTTGGGGTTGCTCTGGAAAACTCATTTGCACCACTGCTGTGCCTTGGAATGCTAG
TTGGAGTAATAAATCTCTGGAACAGATTTGGAATCACACGACCTGGATGGAGTGGGACAGAGAAATTAAC
AATTACACAAGCTTAATACACTCCTTAATTGAAGAATCGCAAAACCAGCAAGAAAAGAATGAACAAGAAT
TATTGGAATTAGATAAATGGGCAAGTTTGTGGAATTGGTTTAACATAACAAATTGGCTGTGGTATATAAA
ATTATTCATAATGATAGTAGGAGGCTTGGTAGGTTTAAGAATAGTTTTTGCTGTACTTTCTATAGTGAAT
AGAGTTAGGCAGGGATATTCACCATTATCGTTTCAGACCCACCTCCCAACCCCGAGGGGACCCAGAGAGG
GCCTATTTCCCATGATTCCTTCATATTTGCATATACGATACAAGGCTGTTAGAGAGATAATTAGAATTAA
TTTGACTGTAAACACAAAGATATTAGTACAAAATACGTGACGTAGAAAGTAATAATTTCTTGGGTAGTTT
GCAGTTTTAAAATTATGTTTTAAAATGGACTATCATATGCTTACCGTAACTTGAAAGTATTTCGATTTCT
TGGCTTTATATATCTTGTGGAAAGGACGAAACACCGAATTGGGCAAATATGTCGTGGTTTTAGAGCTAGA
AATAGCAAGTTAAAATAAGGCTAGTCCGTTATCAACTTGAAAAAGTGGCACCGAGTCGGTGCTTTTTTAA
GCTTGGCGTAACTAGATCTTGAGACAAATGGCAGTATTCATCCACAATTTTAAAAGAAAAGGGGGGATTG
GGGGGTACAGTGCAGGGGAAAGAATAGTAGACATAATAGCAACAGACATACAAACTAAAGAATTACAAAA
ACAAATTACAAAAATTCAAAATTTTCGGGTTTATTACAGGGACAGCAGAGATCCACTTTGGCGCCGGCTC
GAGGGGG
Features (pLannotate 1.2.2; 29 found; start..end, strand, type, name):
     14..80      +  CDS            small t antigen (fragment): SV40 (simian virus 40) small t antigen
    106..317     +  promoter       EF-1α core promoter: core promoter for human elongation factor EF-1α
    318..1256    +  intron         EF-1α intron A: intron upstream of the start codon of human EF-1α
   1278..1877    +  CDS            PuroR (fragment): puromycin N-acetyltransferase; pac from Streptomyces; confers resistance to puromycin
   1893..2481    +  misc_feature   WPRE: woodchuck hepatitis virus posttranscriptional regulatory element
   2532..2551    +  misc_feature   cPPT/CTS (fragment): central polypurine tract and central termination sequence of HIV-1
   2553..2786    +  LTR            3' LTR (ΔU3): self-inactivating 3' long terminal repeat (LTR) from HIV-1
   2864..2985    +  polyA_signal   SV40 poly(A) signal: SV40 polyadenylation signal
   3025..3160    +  rep_origin     SV40 ori: SV40 origin of replication
   3181..3199    -  promoter       T7 promoter: promoter for bacteriophage T7 RNA polymerase
   3207..3362    +  CDS            lacZα (fragment): LacZα fragment of β-galactosidase; lacZ fragment
   3367..3795    +  rep_origin     f1 ori (sequence partly withheld): f1 bacteriophage origin of replication; arrow indicates direction of (+) strand synthesis
   3848..3952    +  promoter       AmpR promoter: bla
   3953..4813    +  CDS            AmpR: β-lactamase; bla; confers resistance to ampicillin, carbenicillin, and related antibiotics
   4984..5572    +  rep_origin     ori: high-copy-number ColE1/pMB1/pBR322/pUC origin of replication
   5755..5847    +  CDS            lacI (fragment): lac repressor; lacI; The lac repressor binds to the lac operator to inhibit transcription in E. coli. This inhibition can be relieved by adding lactose or isopropyl-β-D-thiogalactopyranoside (IPTG).
   5860..5881    +  protein_bind   CAP binding site: CAP binding activates transcription in the presence of cAMP. E. coli catabolite activator protein
   5896..5926    +  promoter       lac promoter: promoter for the E. coli lac operon
   5934..5950    +  protein_bind   lac operator: The lac repressor binds to the lac operator to inhibit transcription in E. coli. This inhibition can be relieved by adding lactose or isopropyl-β-D-thiogalactopyranoside (IPTG). lac repressor encoded by lacI
   5995..6013    +  promoter       T3 promoter: promoter for bacteriophage T3 RNA polymerase
   6041..6267    +  promoter       RSV promoter: Rous sarcoma virus enhancer/promoter
   6268..6448    +  LTR            5' LTR (truncated): truncated 5' long terminal repeat (LTR) from HIV-1
   6495..6620    +  misc_feature   HIV-1 Ψ: packaging signal of human immunodeficiency virus type 1
   6604..6967    +  CDS            HIV-1 gag (fragment): gag protein from human immunodeficiency virus 1; gag
   7113..7346    +  misc_feature   RRE: The Rev response element (RRE) of HIV-1 allows for Rev-dependent mRNA export from the nucleus to the cytoplasm.
   7723..7749    +  CDS            Rev (fragment): human immunodeficiency virus 1 (HIV-1) Rev protein; rev; enhances nuclear export of unspliced and incompletely spliced viral mRNAs
   7753..7993    +  promoter       U6 promoter: RNA polymerase III promoter for human U6 snRNA
   8023..8098    +  misc_RNA       gRNA scaffold: guide RNA scaffold for the Streptococcus pyogenes CRISPR/Cas9 system
   8154..8271    +  misc_feature   cPPT/CTS: central polypurine tract and central termination sequence of HIV-1
