[The description below was written by a language model from this plasmid's Addgene catalogue record and pLannotate feature annotations shown in this document.]
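Description:
FASTKD3 gRNA (BRDN0001146235) is a third-generation lentiviral CRISPR guide plasmid built on the lentiGuide-Puro backbone and designed to express a single guide RNA against human FASTKD3. The guide was designed against the gene's RefSeq transcript. In bacteria the 8.3 kb plasmid is maintained at high copy from a ColE1/pUC-type origin and selected with ampicillin through the β-lactamase gene. An f1 origin, an SV40 origin and remnants of lac/T7/T3 cloning-vector sequence are also annotated in the backbone.

The viral transfer cassette begins with an RSV promoter fused to a truncated HIV-1 5' LTR, which allows Tat-independent production of genomic RNA. This is followed by the Ψ packaging signal with adjoining gag sequence and by the Rev response element for Rev-dependent nuclear export. Downstream, a human U6 RNA polymerase III promoter drives the FASTKD3-specific spacer joined to the Streptococcus pyogenes Cas9 guide scaffold. A cPPT/CTS element, which aids nuclear import of the preintegration complex, follows the guide cassette. A second unit uses the EF-1α core promoter with its intron A to express puromycin N-acetyltransferase for selection of transduced mammalian cells. WPRE lies after this gene to enhance transcript expression. The cassette ends in a ΔU3 self-inactivating 3' LTR and an SV40 polyadenylation signal.

The plasmid does not encode Cas9, so it is meant to be used with a separate Cas9 lentivector or in cells that already express Cas9, typically for knockout of FASTKD3. It belongs to a human kinome gRNA collection associated with work on optimised sgRNA design for higher on-target activity and fewer off-target effects.
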