Addgene plasmid #78064: FASTKD3 gRNA (BRDN0001146235)
Purpose: 3rd generation lentiviral gRNA plasmid targeting human FASTKD3
Depositing lab: John Doench & David Root. Depositing organization: Broad Institute. Publication: Optimized sgRNA design to maximize activity and minimize off-target effects of CRISPR-Cas9. Doench JG, Fusi N, Sullender M, Hegde M, Vaimberg EW, Donovan KF, Smith I, Tothova Z, Wilen C, Orchard R, Virgin HW, Listgarten J, Root DE. Nat Biotechnol. 2016 Jan 18. doi: 10.1038/nbt.3437. PubMed 26780180.
Backbone
  Vector backbone: lentiGuide-Puro
  Backbone manufacturer: Zhang Lab (Addgene plasmid # 52963)
  Vector type: Mammalian Expression, Lentiviral, CRISPR
  Selectable markers: Puromycin
Growth in bacteria
  Bacterial resistance: Ampicillin, 100 μg/mL
  Growth temperature: 37°C
  Growth strain: DH5alpha
  Copy number: High Copy
Gene/Insert
  Gene/Insert name: FASTKD3 (alt names: FASTKD3; NM_024091.3)
  gRNA/shRNA sequence: AATTGGGCAAATATGTCGTG
  Species: H. sapiens (human)
  Entrez Gene: FASTKD3 (a.k.a. MGC5297, FLJ23274, MGC142123)
  Promoter: hU6
  Cloning method: Unknown
  Sequencing primers: 5′ U6-F; 3′ pS2-R
Terms and licenses: Academic/Nonprofit Terms; Industry Terms: Not Available to Industry
Depositor comments: The gRNA was designed to target the following Genbank reference sequence(s): NM_024091.3. Note that this plasmid does NOT contain Cas9. It should be used in conjunction with lentiCas9-Blast (Addgene #52962) or otherwise with cell lines already expressing Cas9. Browse the full kinome gRNA library at http://www.addgene.org/pooled-library/broadgpp-human-kinome/ or visit http://www.broadinstitute.org/rnai/public/ for detailed protocols and information.
How to cite: FASTKD3 gRNA (BRDN0001146235) was a gift from John Doench & David Root (Addgene plasmid # 78064 ; http://n2t.net/addgene:78064 ; RRID:Addgene_78064)
