>Addgene plasmid #78064 | FASTKD3 gRNA (BRDN0001146235) | depositor partial sequence | sequence record 145523 | Target Sequence
AATTGGGCAAATATGTCGTG
