>Addgene plasmid #78064 | FASTKD3 gRNA (BRDN0001146235) | addgene partial sequence | sequence record 188917 | hU6-F
AGAAAGTAATAATTTCTTGGGTAGTTTGCAGCTTTTAAAATTATGTTTTAAAATGGACTATCATATGCTT
ACCGTAACTTGAAAGTATTTCGATTTCTTGGCTTTATATATCTTGTGGAAAGGACGAAACACCGAATTGG
GCAAATATGTCGTGGTTTTAGAGCTAGAAATAGCAAGTTAAAATAAGGCTAGTCCGTTATCAACTTGAAA
AAGTGGCACCGAGTCGGTGCTTTTTTAAGCTTGGCGTAACTAGATCTTGAGACAAATGGCAGTATTCATC
CACAATTTTAAAAGAAAAGGGGGGATTGGGGGGTACAGTGCAGGGGAAAGAATAGTAGACATAATAGCAA
CAGACATACAAACTAAAGAATTACAAAAACAAATTACAAAAATTCAAAATTTTCGGGTTTATTACAGGGA
CAGCAGAGATCCACTTTGGCGCCGGCTCGAGGGGGCCCGGGTGCAAAGATGGATAAAGTTTTAAACAGAG
AGGAATCTTTGCAGCTAATGGACCTTCTAGGTCTTGAAAGGAGTGGGAATTGGCTCCGGTGCCCGTCAGT
GGGCAGAGCG
